Addgene plasmid #129356: pRSET-QUEEN 7mu A81E
Purpose: mutant of QUEEN-7mu
Depositing lab: Yasushi Okada. Depositing organization: RIKEN Center for Biosystems Dynamics Research, Kobe. Publication: Live cell imaging of metabolic heterogeneity by quantitative fluorescent ATP indicator protein, QUEEN-37C. Yaginuma H, Okada Y. bioRxiv 2021.10.08.463131 10.1101/2021.10.08.463131.
Backbone
  Vector backbone: pRSET B
  Vector type: Bacterial Expression
Growth in bacteria
  Bacterial resistance: Ampicillin, 100 μg/mL
  Growth temperature: 37°C
  Growth strain: DH5alpha
  Copy number: High Copy
Gene/Insert
  Gene/Insert name: QUEEN 7mu A81E
  Species: Synthetic
  Cloning method: Restriction Enzyme; 5′ cloning site Unknown (unknown if destroyed)
Terms and licenses: Academic/Nonprofit Terms; Industry Terms: Not Available to Industry
Depositor comments: Depositor Adm #1206 . Please visit https://www.biorxiv.org/content/10.1101/2021.10.08.463131v1 for bioRxiv preprint.
How to cite: pRSET-QUEEN 7mu A81E was a gift from Yasushi Okada (Addgene plasmid # 129356 ; http://n2t.net/addgene:129356 ; RRID:Addgene_129356)
