[The description below was written by a language model from this plasmid's Addgene catalogue record and pLannotate feature annotations shown in this document.]
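Description:
pRSET-QUEEN 7mu A81E is a bacterial expression plasmid of about 4.0 kb built on the pRSET B backbone. It is maintained in E. coli through a high-copy ColE1/pUC-type origin and selected with ampicillin via the β-lactamase gene and its native promoter. An f1 phage origin is also present, which in principle allows single-stranded DNA production. Short annotated matches to lacZα, lacI and a T7 gene 10B solubility tag appear to be backbone remnants rather than functional elements.

The payload is a synthetic open reading frame encoding a point mutant (A81E) of QUEEN-7mu, a member of the QUEEN family of genetically encoded fluorescent ATP indicators. The feature table shows the sensor's architecture: a GFP-derived fluorescent protein (annotated as cEGFP) is inserted between two fragments of the ε subunit of bacterial F-type ATP synthase (atpC), with the longer N-terminal fragment matching Geobacillus kaustophilus and the short C-terminal fragment matching Bacillus PS3. In sensors of this design, ATP binding to the ε subunit changes its conformation and thereby alters the fluorescence of the embedded fluorescent protein.

Expression is driven by the T7 promoter with the T7 gene 10 ribosome binding site and ends at the T7 terminator, so it requires a host supplying T7 RNA polymerase. The protein carries the standard pRSET N-terminal leader: a His-tag region, the T7 gene 10 leader and an Xpress epitope with an enterokinase cleavage site, which supports affinity purification and detection.

The record states the purpose only as a mutant of QUEEN-7mu and does not describe the effect of A81E. The associated work concerns development of a quantitative ATP indicator for live-cell imaging, which suggests use in producing and characterising the variant protein.
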