Features (pLannotate 1.2.2; 16 found; start..end, strand, type, name):
      1..19      +  promoter       T7 promoter: promoter for bacteriophage T7 RNA polymerase
     51..73      +  RBS            RBS: efficient ribosome binding site from bacteriophage T7 gene 10 (Olins and Rangwala, 1989)
     93..113     +  CDS            capTEV™ (fragment): composite tag for in vivo biotinylation, TEV protease cleavage, and 6xHis tagging
    114..146     +  CDS            T7 tag (gene 10 leader): leader peptide from bacteriophage T7 gene 10 promotes efficient translation in E. coli
    150..173     +  CDS            Xpress™ tag: Xpress™ epitope tag, including an enterokinase recognition and cleavage site
    180..500     +  CDS            atpC (fragment): ATPE_GEOKA - Experimental evidence at protein level: Swiss-Prot protein existence level 1. Produces ATP from ADP in the presence of a proton gradient across the membrane. From Geobacillus kaustophilus (strain HTA426).
    519..1241    +  CDS            cEGFP: cEGFP is a basic (constitutively fluorescent) green fluorescent protein published in 2008, derived from Aequorea victoria.
   1248..1319    +  CDS            atpC (fragment): ATPE_BACP3 - Experimental evidence at protein level: Swiss-Prot protein existence level 1. Produces ATP from ADP in the presence of a proton gradient across the membrane. From Bacillus sp. (strain PS3).
   1340..1389    +  CDS            SET1 (fragment): solubility-enhancement tag derived from T7 phage gene 10B
   1397..1444    +  terminator     T7 terminator: transcription terminator for bacteriophage T7 RNA polymerase
   1470..1536    +  CDS            lacZα (fragment): LacZα fragment of β-galactosidase; lacZ fragment
   1541..1969    +  rep_origin     f1 ori (sequence partly withheld): f1 bacteriophage origin of replication; arrow indicates direction of (+) strand synthesis
   2022..2126    +  promoter       AmpR promoter: bla
   2127..2987    +  CDS            AmpR: β-lactamase; bla; confers resistance to ampicillin, carbenicillin, and related antibiotics
   3158..3746    +  rep_origin     ori: high-copy-number ColE1/pMB1/pBR322/pUC origin of replication
   3929..3982    +  CDS            lacI (fragment): lac repressor; lacI; The lac repressor binds to the lac operator to inhibit transcription in E. coli. This inhibition can be relieved by adding lactose or isopropyl-β-D-thiogalactopyranoside (IPTG).
>Addgene plasmid #129356 | pRSET-QUEEN 7mu A81E | addgene full sequence | sequence record 259263 | Addgene NGS Result
TAATACGACTCACTATAGGGAGACCACAACGGTTTCCCTCTAGAAATAATTTTGTTTAACTTTAAGAAGG
AGATATACATATGCGGGGTTCTCATCATCATCATCATCATGGTATGGCTAGCATGACTGGTGGACAGCAA
ATGGGTCGGGATCTGTACGACGATGACGATAAGGATCCGATGAAAACGATCCACGTGAGCGTCACTACTC
CTGATGGCCCGGTGTACGAAGACGATGTTGAAATGGTCAGCGTCAAAGCGAAAAGCGGCGAGCTCGGCAT
TTTGCCGGGGCACATTCCGCTTAAGGCCCCGCTCGAGATCAGCGCGGCCCGGCTGAAAAAAGGCGGCAAA
ACGCAATACATTGCCGTCAGCGGCGGCAATTTGGAAGTCCGCCCGGACAAAGTGACGATTAACGCTCAAG
AAGCTGAACGGGCGGAGGACATTGACGTCCTCCGCGCCAAAGCGGCGAAAGAGCGGGCGGAGCGCCGCCT
GCAAAGCCAGACCCGTTACAACAGCCACAACGTCTATATCATGGCCGACAAGCAGAAGAACGGCATCAAG
GTGAACTTCAAGATCCGCCACAACATCGAGGACGGCAGCGTGCAGCTCGCCGACCACTACCAGCAGAACA
CCCCCATCGGCGACGGCCCCGTGCTGCTGCCCGACAACCACTACCTGAGCACCCAGTCCAAGCTGAGCAA
AGACCCCAACGAGAAGCGCGATCACATGGTCCTGCTGGAGTTCGTGACCGCCGCCGGGATCACTCTCGGC
ATGGACGAGCTGTACAAGGGTGGCACCGGAGGGAGCATGGTGAGCAAGGGCGAGGAGCTGTTCACCGGGG
TGGTGCCCATCCTGGTCGAGCTGGACGGCGACGTAAACGGCCACAAGTTCAGCGTGTCCGGCGAGGGCGA
GGGCGATGCCACCTACGGCAAGCTGACCCTGAAGTTCATCTGCACCACCGGCAAGCTGCCCGTGCCCTGG
CCCACCCTCGTGACCACCCTGACCTACGGCGTGCAGTGCTTCAGCCGCTACCCCGACCACATGAAGCAGC
ACGACTTCTTCAAGTCCGCCATGCCCGAAGGCTACGTCCAGGAGCGCACCATCTTCTTCAAGGACGACGG
CAACTACAAGACCCGCGCCGAGGTGAAGTTCGAGGGCGACACCCTGGTGAACCGCATCGAGCTGAAGGGC
ATCGACTTCAAGGAGGACGGCAACATCCTGGGGCACAAGCTGGAGTACAACCTGGGTGACATCGACTTCA
AACGGGCCGAACTGGCGTTAAAACGCGCCATGAACCGTTTGAGCGTTGCGGAAATGAAGTGAATTCGAAG
CTTGATCCGGCTGCTAACAAAGCCCGAAAGGAAGCTGAGTTGGCTGCTGCCACCGCTGAGCAATAACTAG
CATAACCCCTTGGGGCCTCTAAACGGGTCTTGAGGGGTTTTTTGCTGAAAGGAGGAACTATATCCGGATC
TGGCGTAATAGCGAAGAGGCCCGCACCGATCGCCCTTCCCAACAGTTGCGCAGCCTGAATGGCGAATGGG
[124 nt withheld, positions 1541-1664]
C
[91 nt withheld, positions 1666-1756]
A
[49 nt withheld, positions 1758-1806]
CCTTTGACGTTGGAGTCCACGTTCTTT
[37 nt withheld, positions 1834-1870]
ACCCTATCTCGGTCTATTCTTTTGATTTATAAGGGATTTTGCCGATTTCGGCCTATTGGTTAAAAAATGA
GCTGATTTAACAAAAATTTAACGCGAATTTTAACAAAATATTAACGCTTACAATTTAGGTGGCACTTTTC
GGGGAAATGTGCGCGGAACCCCTATTTGTTTATTTTTCTAAATACATTCAAATATGTATCCGCTCATGAG
ACAATAACCCTGATAAATGCTTCAATAATATTGAAAAAGGAAGAGTATGAGTATTCAACATTTCCGTGTC
GCCCTTATTCCCTTTTTTGCGGCATTTTGCCTTCCTGTTTTTGCTCACCCAGAAACGCTGGTGAAAGTAA
AAGATGCTGAAGATCAGTTGGGTGCACGAGTGGGTTACATCGAACTGGATCTCAACAGCGGTAAGATCCT
TGAGAGTTTTCGCCCCGAAGAACGTTTTCCAATGATGAGCACTTTTAAAGTTCTGCTATGTGGCGCGGTA
TTATCCCGTATTGACGCCGGGCAAGAGCAACTCGGTCGCCGCATACACTATTCTCAGAATGACTTGGTTG
AGTACTCACCAGTCACAGAAAAGCATCTTACGGATGGCATGACAGTAAGAGAATTATGCAGTGCTGCCAT
AACCATGAGTGATAACACTGCGGCCAACTTACTTCTGACAACGATCGGAGGACCGAAGGAGCTAACCGCT
TTTTTGCACAACATGGGGGATCATGTAACTCGCCTTGATCGTTGGGAACCGGAGCTGAATGAAGCCATAC
CAAACGACGAGCGTGACACCACGATGCCTGTAGCAATGGCAACAACGTTGCGCAAACTATTAACTGGCGA
ACTACTTACTCTAGCTTCCCGGCAACAATTAATAGACTGGATGGAGGCGGATAAAGTTGCAGGACCACTT
CTGCGCTCGGCCCTTCCGGCTGGCTGGTTTATTGCTGATAAATCTGGAGCCGGTGAGCGTGGGTCTCGCG
GTATCATTGCAGCACTGGGGCCAGATGGTAAGCCCTCCCGTATCGTAGTTATCTACACGACGGGGAGTCA
GGCAACTATGGATGAACGAAATAGACAGATCGCTGAGATAGGTGCCTCACTGATTAAGCATTGGTAACTG
TCAGACCAAGTTTACTCATATATACTTTAGATTGATTTAAAACTTCATTTTTAATTTAAAAGGATCTAGG
TGAAGATCCTTTTTGATAATCTCATGACCAAAATCCCTTAACGTGAGTTTTCGTTCCACTGAGCGTCAGA
CCCCGTAGAAAAGATCAAAGGATCTTCTTGAGATCCTTTTTTTCTGCGCGTAATCTGCTGCTTGCAAACA
AAAAAACCACCGCTACCAGCGGTGGTTTGTTTGCCGGATCAAGAGCTACCAACTCTTTTTCCGAAGGTAA
CTGGCTTCAGCAGAGCGCAGATACCAAATACTGTTCTTCTAGTGTAGCCGTAGTTAGGCCACCACTTCAA
GAACTCTGTAGCACCGCCTACATACCTCGCTCTGCTAATCCTGTTACCAGTGGCTGCTGCCAGTGGCGAT
AAGTCGTGTCTTACCGGGTTGGACTCAAGACGATAGTTACCGGATAAGGCGCAGCGGTCGGGCTGAACGG
GGGGTTCGTGCACACAGCCCAGCTTGGAGCGAACGACCTACACCGAACTGAGATACCTACAGCGTGAGCT
ATGAGAAAGCGCCACGCTTCCCGAAGGGAGAAAGGCGGACAGGTATCCGGTAAGCGGCAGGGTCGGAACA
GGAGAGCGCACGAGGGAGCTTCCAGGGGGAAACGCCTGGTATCTTTATAGTCCTGTCGGGTTTCGCCACC
TCTGACTTGAGCGTCGATTTTTGTGATGCTCGTCAGGGGGGCGGAGCCTATGGAAAAACGCCAGCAACGC
GGCCTTTTTACGGTTCCTGGCCTTTTGCTGGCCTTTTGCTCACATGTTCTTTCCTGCGTTATCCCCTGAT
TCTGTGGATAACCGTATTACCGCCTTTGAGTGAGCTGATACCGCTCGCCGCAGCCGAACGACCGAGCGCA
GCGAGTCAGTGAGCGAGGAAGCGGAAGAGCGCCCAATACGCAAACCGCCTCTCCCCGCGCGTTGGCCGAT
TCATTAATGCAGGATCTCGATCCCGCGAAAT
